Addgene plasmid #160638: AtS/MAR10 insulator sequence (GB3458)
Purpose: pEGB3a1 AtS/MAR10
Depositing lab: Diego Orzaez. Depositing organization: Agencia Estatal Consejo Superior de Investigaciones Científicas, M.P. Publication: FungalBraid 2.0: expanding the synthetic biology toolbox for the biotechnological exploitation of filamentous fungi. Moreno-Gimenez E, Gandia M, Saez Z, Manzanares P, Yenush L, Orzaez D, Marcos JF, Garrigues S. Front Bioeng Biotechnol. 2023 Aug 7;11:1222812. doi: 10.3389/fbioe.2023.1222812. eCollection 2023. PubMed 37609115.
Backbone
  Vector backbone: pDGB3_alpha1
  Backbone manufacturer: self-made; derived from pCambia1302 generated at the Cambia Institute
  Vector type: Synthetic Biology
Growth in bacteria
  Bacterial resistance: Kanamycin, 50 μg/mL
  Growth temperature: 37°C
  Growth strain: DH5alpha
  Copy number: High Copy
Gene/Insert
  Gene/Insert name: AtS/MAR10 insulator sequence
  Species: A. thaliana (mustard weed)
  Insert size (bp): 644
  Mutation: BsaI and BsmBI sites removed
  Cloning method: Restriction Enzyme; 5′ cloning site BsaI (destroyed during cloning); 3′ cloning site BsaI (destroyed during cloning)
  Sequencing primers: 5′ unknown
Terms and licenses: Academic/Nonprofit Terms; Industry Terms: Not Available to Industry
Depositor comments: Compatible with GoldenBraid; insert can be released with BsmBI.
How to cite: AtS/MAR10 insulator sequence (GB3458) was a gift from Diego Orzaez (Addgene plasmid # 160638 ; http://n2t.net/addgene:160638 ; RRID:Addgene_160638)
