[The description below was written by a language model from this plasmid's Addgene catalogue record and pLannotate feature annotations shown in this document.]
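Description:
AtS/MAR10 insulator sequence (GB3458) is a GoldenBraid synthetic-biology plasmid that carries a 644 bp scaffold/matrix attachment region from Arabidopsis thaliana in the alpha-level binary destination vector pDGB3_alpha1, a self-made derivative of pCambia1302. The annotated 7,020 nt sequence shows the typical pCambia-type architecture. A ColE1/pMB1-family origin supports high-copy replication in E. coli, accompanied by the pBR322 bom mobilisation region and a short rop remnant. The pVS1 oriV with its RepA replication protein and StaA stability protein allows stable maintenance in Agrobacterium. A bacterial kanamycin resistance gene, aph(3')-Ia, provides selection. Nopaline-type left and right T-DNA border repeats flank the cloning position. The insert itself is not picked up as a named feature by the automated annotation, but the interval between the left and right borders, which spans the start of the circular sequence, is consistent with its location.

The S/MAR element was domesticated by removing internal BsaI and BsmBI sites so that it behaves as a standard part in Type IIS assembly. It was inserted through BsaI sites that were destroyed in the process, and it can be released with BsmBI for binary combination with other alpha-level modules into higher-order, multigene constructs. No promoter, coding sequence or eukaryotic selection marker is recorded within the T-DNA, so the plasmid serves as a building block rather than a stand-alone expression vector. Matrix attachment regions of this kind are generally placed beside or between transcriptional units as insulators, to buffer transgenes from position effects and from interference by neighbouring units. The associated publication places the part in the FungalBraid toolbox for engineering filamentous fungi, where Agrobacterium-mediated T-DNA delivery would be the expected route.
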