Features (pLannotate 1.2.2; 10 found; start..end, strand, type, name):
    669..693     +  misc_feature   RB T-DNA repeat: right border repeat from nopaline C58 T-DNA
   1033..1434    +  CDS            Y4CG_SINFN (fragment): Protein inferred from homology: Swiss-Prot protein existence level 3. From Sinorhizobium fredii (strain NBRC 101917 / NGR234).
   1994..2623    +  CDS            pVS1 StaA: stability protein from the Pseudomonas plasmid pVS1 (Heeb et al., 2000)
   3052..4125    +  CDS            pVS1 RepA: replication protein from the Pseudomonas plasmid pVS1 (Heeb et al., 2000)
   4191..4385    +  rep_origin     pVS1 oriV: origin of replication for the Pseudomonas plasmid pVS1 (Heeb et al., 2000)
   4588..4627    +  CDS            rop (fragment): Rop protein, which maintains plasmids at low copy number; rop
   4729..4869    +  misc_feature   bom: basis of mobility region from pBR322
   5055..5643    -  rep_origin     ori: high-copy-number ColE1/pMB1/pBR322/pUC origin of replication
   5731..6546    -  CDS            KanR: aminoglycoside phosphotransferase; aph(3')-Ia; confers resistance to kanamycin in bacteria or G418 (Geneticin®) in eukaryotes
   6979..7003    +  misc_feature   LB T-DNA repeat: left border repeat from nopaline C58 T-DNA
>Addgene plasmid #160638 | AtS/MAR10 insulator sequence (GB3458) | addgene full sequence | sequence record 321959 | Addgene NGS Result
GGAGTGGCTATTGTTGTTATCATCAAAATCTATATTGATACTATTATACTCGATATGTTATAGACTTTAT
TAAAAAAAACTTTGTTTGTTTGCAGAAAGTGGATTTTTAATCAAATTTAATTGTGATGATTACAATGTCA
ATTGGTTATGCAAGATATTAATTAATATGTTTAAGATTTTTCACTTTTAATAAGTAAAATAAAATACGTC
AAAAAAATTTCCTAAAGATAATGCCAAAAAGGTTAAATTATAGAAATTAAACTAAAATATATTAAAAGTT
GACTTAAAAATGCAATGTTGACCACCGACCTAGGGGAAAACAAATTTACCGTATCTGGGATAGAATCTCT
TCTGTATCATCTCAGATAAAGATTACTACATAAACACACTTTACAGTTTTACGACGCCCAAAATTCAATT
CCCGGAGATTAAAAACCCTAAAACAAACACTGGCGATTCGATTTTCCCTCCCAATTCAAATCATCTCTTA
ATCTTCTTCTTCTCACTATCCTCTCAAATTCGCCGCCGATCTTCCATCAATTTTGATTTCTCGCACCGAA
ATTTCGACTTTTCATCTCCTATCGACGAAACCCTAATTTTTCACACTCCAGAAATCGAACTTTGACGACG
ATGTTAATGGCTAAACCCCGCTGTCATGAGACGAATTCTGACAGGATATATTGGCGGGTAAACCTAAGAG
AAAAGAGCGTTTATTAGAATAATCGGATATTTAAAAGGGCGTGAAAAGGTTTATCCGTTCGTCCATTTGT
ATGTGCATGCCAACCACAGGGTTCCCCTCGGGATCAAAGTACTTTGATCCAACCCCTCCGCTGCTATAGT
GCAGTCGGCTTCTGACGTTCAGTGCAGCCGTCATCTGAAAACGACATGTCGCACAAGTCCTAAGTTACGC
GACAGGCTGCCGCCCTGCCCTTTTCCTGGCGTTTTCTTGTCGCGTGTTTTAGTCGCATAAAGTAGAATAC
TTGCGACTAGAACCGGAGACATTACGCCATGAACAAGAGCGCCGCCGCTGGCCTGCTGGGCTATGCCCGC
GTCAGCACCGACGACCAGGACTTGACCAACCAACGGGCCGAACTGCACGCGGCCGGCTGCACCAAGCTGT
TTTCCGAGAAGATCACCGGCACCAGGCGCGACCGCCCGGAGCTGGCCAGGATGCTTGACCACCTACGCCC
TGGCGACGTTGTGACAGTGACCAGGCTAGACCGCCTGGCCCGCAGCACCCGCGACCTACTGGACATTGCC
GAGCGCATCCAGGAGGCCGGCGCGGGCCTGCGTAGCCTGGCAGAGCCGTGGGCCGACACCACCACGCCGG
CCGGCCGCATGGTGTTGACCGTGTTCGCCGGCATTGCCGAGTTCGAGCGTTCCCTAATCATCGACCGCAC
CCGGAGCGGGCGCGAGGCCGCCAAGGCCCGAGGCGTGAAGTTTGGCCCCCGCCCTACCCTCACCCCGGCA
CAGATCGCGCACGCCCGCGAGCTGATCGACCAGGAAGGCCGCACCGTGAAAGAGGCGGCTGCACTGCTTG
GCGTGCATCGCTCGACCCTGTACCGCGCACTTGAGCGCAGCGAGGAAGTGACGCCCACCGAGGCCAGGCG
GCGCGGTGCCTTCCGTGAGGACGCATTGACCGAGGCCGACGCCCTGGCGGCCGCCGAGAATGAACGCCAA
GAGGAACAAGCATGAAACCGCACCAGGACGGCCAGGACGAACCGTTTTTCATTACCGAAGAGATCGAGGC
GGAGATGATCGCGGCCGGGTACGTGTTCGAGCCGCCCGCGCACCTCTCAACCGTGCGGCTGCATGAAATC
CTGGCCGGTTTGTCTGATGCCAAGCTGGCGGCCTGGCCGGCCAGCTTGGCCGCTGAAGAAACCGAGCGCC
GCCGTCTAAAAAGGTGATGTGTATTTGAGTAAAACAGCTTGCGTCATGCGGTCGCTGCGTATATGATGCG
ATGAGTAAATAAACAAATACGCAAGGGGAACGCATGAAGGTTATCGCTGTACTTAACCAGAAAGGCGGGT
CAGGCAAGACGACCATCGCAACCCATCTAGCCCGCGCCCTGCAACTCGCCGGGGCCGATGTTCTGTTAGT
CGATTCCGATCCCCAGGGCAGTGCCCGCGATTGGGCGGCCGTGCGGGAAGATCAACCGCTAACCGTTGTC
GGCATCGACCGCCCGACGATTGACCGCGACGTGAAGGCCATCGGCCGGCGCGACTTCGTAGTGATCGACG
GAGCGCCCCAGGCGGCGGACTTGGCTGTGTCCGCGATCAAGGCAGCCGACTTCGTGCTGATTCCGGTGCA
GCCAAGCCCTTACGACATATGGGCCACCGCCGACCTGGTGGAGCTGGTTAAGCAGCGCATTGAGGTCACG
GATGGAAGGCTACAAGCGGCCTTTGTCGTGTCGCGGGCGATCAAAGGCACGCGCATCGGCGGTGAGGTTG
CCGAGGCGCTGGCCGGGTACGAGCTGCCCATTCTTGAGTCCCGTATCACGCAGCGCGTGAGCTACCCAGG
CACTGCCGCCGCCGGCACAACCGTTCTTGAATCAGAACCCGAGGGCGACGCTGCCCGCGAGGTCCAGGCG
CTGGCCGCTGAAATTAAATCAAAACTCATTTGAGTTAATGAGGTAAAGAGAAAATGAGCAAAAGCACAAA
CACGCTAAGTGCCGGCCGTCCGAGCGCACGCAGCAGCAAGGCTGCAACGTTGGCCAGCCTGGCAGACACG
CCAGCCATGAAGCGGGTCAACTTTCAGTTGCCGGCGGAGGATCACACCAAGCTGAAGATGTACGCGGTAC
GCCAAGGCAAGACCATTACCGAGCTGCTATCTGAATACATCGCGCAGCTACCAGAGTAAATGAGCAAATG
AATAAATGAGTAGATGAATTTTAGCGGCTAAAGGAGGCGGCATGGAAAATCAAGAACAACCAGGCACCGA
CGCCGTGGAATGCCCCATGTGTGGAGGAACGGGCGGTTGGCCAGGCGTAAGCGGCTGGGTTGCCTGCCGG
CCCTGCAATGGCACTGGAACCCCCAAGCCCGAGGAATCGGCGTGAGCGGTCGCAAACCATCCGGCCCGGT
ACAAATCGGCGCGGCGCTGGGTGATGACCTGGTGGAGAAGTTGAAGGCCGCGCAGGCCGCCCAGCGGCAA
CGCATCGAGGCAGAAGCACGCCCCGGTGAATCGTGGCAAGCGGCCGCTGATCGAATCCGCAAAGAATCCC
GGCAACCGCCGGCAGCCGGTGCGCCGTCGATTAGGAAGCCGCCCAAGGGCGACGAGCAACCAGATTTTTT
CGTTCCGATGCTCTATGACGTGGGCACCCGCGATAGTCGCAGCATCATGGACGTGGCCGTTTTCCGTCTG
TCGAAGCGTGACCGACGAGCTGGCGAGGTGATCCGCTACGAGCTTCCAGACGGGCACGTAGAGGTTTCCG
CAGGGCCGGCCGGCATGGCCAGTGTGTGGGATTACGACCTGGTACTGATGGCGGTTTCCCATCTAACCGA
ATCCATGAACCGATACCGGGAAGGGAAGGGAGACAAGCCCGGCCGCGTGTTCCGTCCACACGTTGCGGAC
GTACTCAAGTTCTGCCGGCGAGCCGATGGCGGAAAGCAGAAAGACGACCTGGTAGAAACCTGCATTCGGT
TAAACACCACGCACGTTGCCATGCAGCGTACGAAGAAGGCCAAGAACGGCCGCCTGGTGACGGTATCCGA
GGGTGAAGCCTTGATTAGCCGCTACAAGATCGTAAAGAGCGAAACCGGGCGGCCGGAGTACATCGAGATC
GAGCTAGCTGATTGGATGTACCGCGAGATCACAGAAGGCAAGAACCCGGACGTGCTGACGGTTCACCCCG
ATTACTTTTTGATCGATCCCGGCATCGGCCGTTTTCTCTACCGCCTGGCACGCCGCGCCGCAGGCAAGGC
AGAAGCCAGATGGTTGTTCAAGACGATCTACGAACGCAGTGGCAGCGCCGGAGAGTTCAAGAAGTTCTGT
TTCACCGTGCGCAAGCTGATCGGGTCAAATGACCTGCCGGAGTACGATTTGAAGGAGGAGGCGGGGCAGG
CTGGCCCGATCCTAGTCATGCGCTACCGCAACCTGATCGAGGGCGAAGCATCCGCCGGTTCCTAATGTAC
GGAGCAGATGCTAGGGCAAATTGCCCTAGCAGGGGAAAAAGGTCGAAAAGGACTCTTTCCTGTGGATAGC
ACGTACATTGGGAACCCAAAGCCGTACATTGGGAACCGGAACCCGTACATTGGGAACCCAAAGCCGTACA
TTGGGAACCGGTCACACATGTAAGTGACTGATATAAAAGAGAAAAAAGGCGATTTTTCCGCCTAAAACTC
TTTAAAACTTATTAAAACTCTTAAAACCCGCCTGGCCTGTGCATAACTGTCTGGCCAGCGCACAGCCGAA
GAGCTGCAAAAAGCGCCTACCCTTCGGTCGCTGCGCTCCCTACGCCCCGCCGCTTCGCGTCGGCCTATCG
CGGCCGCTGGCCGCTCAAAAATGGCTGGCCTACGGCCAGGCAATCTACCAGGGCGCGGACAAGCCGCGCC
GTCGCCACTCGACCGCCGGCGCCCACATCAAGGCACCCTGCCTCGCGCGTTTCGGTGATGACGGTGAAAA
CCTCTGACACATGCAGCTCCCGGTGACGGTCACAGCTTGTCTGTAAGCGGATGCCGGGAGCAGACAAGCC
CGTCAGGGCGCGTCAGCGGGTGTTGGCGGGTGTCGGGGCGCAGCCATGACCCAGTCACGTAGCGATAGCG
GAGTGTATACTGGCTTAACTATGCGGCATCAGAGCAGATTGTACTGAGAGTGCACCATATGCGGTGTGAA
ATACCGCACAGATGCGTAAGGAGAAAATACCGCATCAGGCGCTCTTCCGCTTCCTCGCTCACTGACTCGC
TGCGCTCGGTCGTTCGGCTGCGGCGAGCGGTATCAGCTCACTCAAAGGCGGTAATACGGTTATCCACAGA
ATCAGGGGATAACGCAGGAAAGAACATGTGAGCAAAAGGCCAGCAAAAGGCCAGGAACCGTAAAAAGGCC
GCGTTGCTGGCGTTTTTCCATAGGCTCCGCCCCCCTGACGAGCATCACAAAAATCGACGCTCAAGTCAGA
GGTGGCGAAACCCGACAGGACTATAAAGATACCAGGCGTTTCCCCCTGGAAGCTCCCTCGTGCGCTCTCC
TGTTCCGACCCTGCCGCTTACCGGATACCTGTCCGCCTTTCTCCCTTCGGGAAGCGTGGCGCTTTCTCAT
AGCTCACGCTGTAGGTATCTCAGTTCGGTGTAGGTCGTTCGCTCCAAGCTGGGCTGTGTGCACGAACCCC
CCGTTCAGCCCGACCGCTGCGCCTTATCCGGTAACTATCGTCTTGAGTCCAACCCGGTAAGACACGACTT
ATCGCCACTGGCAGCAGCCACTGGTAACAGGATTAGCAGAGCGAGGTATGTAGGCGGTGCTACAGAGTTC
TTGAAGTGGTGGCCTAACTACGGCTACACTAGAAGGACAGTATTTGGTATCTGCGCTCTGCTGAAGCCAG
TTACCTTCGGAAAAAGAGTTGGTAGCTCTTGATCCGGCAAACAAACCACCGCTGGTAGCGGTGGTTTTTT
TGTTTGCAAGCAGCAGATTACGCGCAGAAAAAAAGGATCTCAAGAAGATCCTTTGATCTTTTCTACGGGG
TCTGACGCTCAGTGGAACGAAAACTCACGTTAAGGGATTTTGGTCATGCATTCTAGGTGATTAGAAAAAC
TCATCGAGCATCAAATGAAACTGCAATTTATTCATATCAGGATTATCAATACCATATTTTTGAAAAAGCC
GTTTCTGTAATGAAGGAGAAAACTCACCGAGGCAGTTCCATAGGATGGCAAGATCCTGGTATCGGTCTGC
GATTCCGACTCGTCCAACATCAATACAACCTATTAATTTCCCCTCGTCAAAAATAAGGTTATCAAGTGAG
AAATCACCATGAGTGACGACTGAATCCGGTGAGAATGGCAAAAGTTTATGCATTTCTTTCCAGACTTGTT
CAACAGGCCAGCCATTACGCTCGTCATCAAAATCACTCGCATCAACCAAACCGTTATTCATTCGTGATTG
CGCCTGAGCGAGTCGAAATACGCGATCGCTGTTAAAAGGACAATTACAAACAGGAATCGAATGCAACCGG
CGCAGGAACACTGCCAGCGCATCAACAATATTTTCACCTGAATCAGGATATTCTTCTAATACCTGGAATG
CTGTTTTCCCTGGGATCGCAGTGGTGAGTAACCATGCATCATCAGGAGTACGGATAAAATGCTTGATGGT
CGGAAGAGGCATAAATTCCGTCAGCCAGTTTAGTCTGACCATCTCATCTGTAACATCATTGGCAACGCTA
CCTTTGCCATGTTTCAGAAACAACTCTGGCGCATCGGGCTTCCCATACAATCGGTAGATTGTCGCACCTG
ATTGCCCGACATTATCGCGAGCCCATTTATACCCATATAAATCAGCATCCATGTTGGAATTTAATCGCGG
CCTTGAGCAAGACGTTTCCCGTTGAATATGGCTCATAACAGAACTTATTATTTCCTTCCTCTTTTCTACA
GTATTTAAAGATACCCCAAGAAGCTAATTATAACAAGACGAACTCCAATTCACTGTTCCTTGCATTCTAA
AACCTTAAATACCAGAAAACAGCTTTTTCAAAGTTGTTTTCAAAGTTGGCGTATAACATAGTATCGACGG
AGCCGATTTTGAAACCGCGGTGATCACAGGCAGCAACGCTCTGTCATCGTTACAATCAACATGCTACCCT
CCGCGAGATCATCCGTGTTTCAAACCCGGCAGCTTAGTTGCCGTTCTTCCGAATAGCATCGGTAACATGA
GCAAAGTCTGCCGCCTTACAACGGCTCTCCCGCTGACGCCGTCCCGGACTGATGGGCTGCCTGTATCGAG
TGGTGATTTTGTGCCGAGCTGCCGGTCGGGGAGCTGTTGGCTGGCTGGTGGCAGGATATATTGTGGTGTA
AACATAACGAATTCGTCTCA
