>Addgene plasmid #160638 | AtS/MAR10 insulator sequence (GB3458) | depositor partial sequence | sequence record 310999 | Copy of the full-length sequence available at GenBank
GGAGTGGCTATTGTTGTTATCATCAAAATCTATATTGATACTATTATACTCGATATGTTATAGACTTTAT
TAAAAAAAACTTTGTTTGTTTGCAGAAAGTGGATTTTTAATCAAATTTAATTGTGATGATTACAATGTCA
ATTGGTTATGCAAGATATTAATTAATATGTTTAAGATTTTTCACTTTTAATAAGTAAAATAAAATACGTC
AAAAAAATTTCCTAAAGATAATGCCAAAAAGGTTAAATTATAGAAATTAAACTAAAATATATTAAAAGTT
GACTTAAAAATGCAATGTTGACCACCGACCTAGGGGAAAACAAATTTACCGTATCTGGGATAGAATCTCT
TCTGTATCATCTCAGATAAAGATTACTACATAAACACACTTTACAGTTTTACGACGCCCAAAATTCAATT
CCCGGAGATTAAAAACCCTAAAACAAACACTGGCGATTCGATTTTCCCTCCCAATTCAAATCATCTCTTA
ATCTTCTTCTTCTCACTATCCTCTCAAATTCGCCGCCGATCTTCCATCAATTTTGATTTCTCGCACCGAA
ATTTCGACTTTTCATCTCCTATCGACGAAACCCTAATTTTTCACACTCCAGAAATCGAACTTTGACGACG
ATGTTAATGGCTAAACCCCGCTGTCATGAGACGAATTCTGACAGGATATATTGGCGGGTAAACCTAAGAG
AAAAGAGCGTTTATTAGAATAATCGGATATTTAAAAGGGCGTGAAAAGGTTTATCCGTTCGTCCATTTGT
ATGTGCATGCCAACCACAGGGTTCCCCTCGGGATCAAAGTACTTTGATCCAACCCCTCCGCTGCTATAGT
GCAGTCGGCTTCTGACGTTCAGTGCAGCCGTCATCTGAAAACGACATGTCGCACAAGTCCTAAGTTACGC
GACAGGCTGCCGCCCTGCCCTTTTCCTGGCGTTTTCTTGTCGCGTGTTTTAGTCGCATAAAGTAGAATAC
TTGCGACTAGAACCGGAGACATTACGCCATGAACAAGAGCGCCGCCGCTGGCCTGCTGGGCTATGCCCGC
GTCAGCACCGACGACCAGGACTTGACCAACCAACGGGCCGAACTGCACGCGGCCGGCTGCACCAAGCTGT
TTTCCGAGAAGATCACCGGCACCAGGCGCGACCGCCCGGAGCTGGCCAGGATGCTTGACCACCTACGCCC
TGGCGACGTTGTGACAGTGACCAGGCTAGACCGCCTGGCCCGCAGCACCCGCGACCTACTGGACATTGCC
GAGCGCATCCAGGAGGCCGGCGCGGGCCTGCGTAGCCTGGCAGAGCCGTGGGCCGACACCACCACGCCGG
CCGGCCGCATGGTGTTGACCGTGTTCGCCGGCATTGCCGAGTTCGAGCGTTCCCTAATCATCGACCGCAC
CCGGAGCGGGCGCGAGGCCGCCAAGGCCCGAGGCGTGAAGTTTGGCCCCCGCCCTACCCTCACCCCGGCA
CAGATCGCGCACGCCCGCGAGCTGATCGACCAGGAAGGCCGCACCGTGAAAGAGGCGGCTGCACTGCTTG
GCGTGCATCGCTCGACCCTGTACCGCGCACTTGAGCGCAGCGAGGAAGTGACGCCCACCGAGGCCAGGCG
GCGCGGTGCCTTCCGTGAGGACGCATTGACCGAGGCCGACGCCCTGGCGGCCGCCGAGAATGAACGCCAA
GAGGAACAAGCATGAAACCGCACCAGGACGGCCAGGACGAACCGTTTTTCATTACCGAAGAGATCGAGGC
GGAGATGATCGCGGCCGGGTACGTGTTCGAGCCGCCCGCGCACCTCTCAACCGTGCGGCTGCATGAAATC
CTGGCCGGTTTGTCTGATGCCAAGCTGGCGGCCTGGCCGGCCAGCTTGGCCGCTGAAGAAACCGAGCGCC
GCCGTCTAAAAAGGTGATGTGTATTTGAGTAAAACAGCTTGCGTCATGCGGTCGCTGCGTATATGATCCG
ATGAGTAAATAAACAAATACGCAAGGGGAACGCATGAAGGTTATCGCTGTACTTAACCAGAAAGGCGGGT
CAGGCAAGACGACCATCGGAACCCATCTAGCCCGCGCCCTGCAACTCGCCGGGGCCGATGTTCTGTTAGT
CGATTCCGATCCCCAGGGCAGTGCCCGCGATTGGGCGGCCGTGCGGGAAGATCAACCGCTAACCGTTGTC
GGCATCGACCGCCCGACGATTGACCGCGACGTGAAGGCCATCGGCCGGCGCGACTTCGTAGTGATCGACG
GAGCGCCCCAGGCGGCGGACTTGGCTGTGTCCGCGATCAAGGCAGCCGACTTCGTGCTGATTCCGGTGCA
GCCAAGCCCTTACGACATATGGGCCACCGCCGACCTGGTGGAGCTGGTTAAGCAGCGCATTGAGGTCACG
GATGGAAGGCTACAAGCGGCCTTTGTCGTGTCGCGGGCGATCAAAGGCACGCGCATCGGCGGTGAGGTTG
CCGAGGCGCTGGCCGGGTACGAGCTGCCCATTCTTGAGTCCCGTATCACGCAGCGCGTGAGCTACCCAGG
CACTGCCGCCGCCGGCACAACCGTTCTTGAATCAGAACCCGAGGGCGACGCTGCCCGCGAGGTCCAGGCG
CTGGCCGCTGAAATTAAATCAAAACTCATTTGAGTTAATGAGGTAAAGAGAAAATGAGCAAAAGCACAAA
CACGCTAAGTGCCGGCCGTCCGAGCGCACGCAGCAGCAAGGCTGCAACGTTGGCCAGCCTGGCAGACACG
CCAGCCATGAAGCGGGTCAACTTTCAGTTGCCGGCGGAGGATCACACCAAGCTGAAGATGTACGCGGTAC
GCCAAGGCAAGACCATTACCGAGCTGCTATCTGAATAGATCGCGCAGCTACCAGAGTAAATGAGCAAATG
AATAAATGAGTAGATGAATTTTAGCGGCTAAAGGAGGCGGCATGGAAAATCAAGAACAACCAGGCACCGA
CGCCGTGGAATGCCCCATGTGTGGAGGAACGGGCGGTTGGCCAGGCGTAAGCGGCTGGGTTGTCTGCCGG
CCCTGCAATGGCACTGGAACCCCCAAGCCCGAGGAATCGGCGTGACGGTCGCAAACCATCCGGCCCGGTA
CAAATCGGCGCGGCGCTGGGTGATGACCTGGTGGAGAAGTTGAAGGCCGCGCAGGCCGCCCAGCGGCAAC
GCATCGAGGCAGAAGCACGCCCCGGTGAATCGTGGCAAGCGGCCGCTGATCGAATCCGCAAAGAATCCCG
GCAACCGCCGGCAGCCGGTGCGCCGTCGATTAGGAAGCCGCCCAAGGGCGACGAGCAACCAGATTTTTTC
GTTCCGATGCTCTATGACGTGGGCACCCGCGATAGTCGCAGCATCATGGACGTGGCCGTTTTCCGTCTGT
CGAAGCGTGACCGACGAGCTGGCGAGGTGATCCGCTACGAGCTTCCAGACGGGCACGTAGAGGTTTCCGC
AGGGCCGGCCGGCATGGCCAGTGTGTGGGATTACGACCTGGTACTGATGGCGGTTTCCCATCTAACCGAA
TCCATGAACCGATACCGGGAAGGGAAGGGAGACAAGCCCGGCCGCGTGTTCCGTCCACACGTTGCGGACG
TACTCAAGTTCTGCCGGCGAGCCGATGGCGGAAAGCAGAAAGACGACCTGGTAGAAACCTGCATTCGGTT
AAACACCACGCACGTTGCCATGCAGCGTACGAAGAAGGCCAAGAACGGCCGCCTGGTGACGGTATCCGAG
GGTGAAGCCTTGATTAGCCGCTACAAGATCGTAAAGAGCGAAACCGGGCGGCCGGAGTACATCGAGATCG
AGCTAGCTGATTGGATGTACCGCGAGATCACAGAAGGCAAGAACCCGGACGTGCTGACGGTTCACCCCGA
TTACTTTTTGATCGATCCCGGCATCGGCCGTTTTCTCTACCGCCTGGCACGCCGCGCCGCAGGCAAGGCA
GAAGCCAGATGGTTGTTCAAGACGATCTACGAACGCAGTGGCAGCGCCGGAGAGTTCAAGAAGTTCTGTT
TCACCGTGCGCAAGCTGATCGGGTCAAATGACCTGCCGGAGTACGATTTGAAGGAGGAGGCGGGGCAGGC
TGGCCCGATCCTAGTCATGCGCTACCGCAACCTGATCGAGGGCGAAGCATCCGCCGGTTCCTAATGTACG
GAGCAGATGCTAGGGCAAATTGCCCTAGCAGGGGAAAAAGGTCGAAAAGGACTCTTTCCTGTGGATAGCA
CGTACATTGGGAACCCAAAGCCGTACATTGGGAACCGGAACCCGTACATTGGGAACCCAAAGCCGTACAT
TGGGAACCGGTCACACATGTAAGTGACTGATATAAAAGAGAAAAAAGGCGATTTTTCCGCCTAAAACTCT
TTAAAACTTATTAAAACTCTTAAAACCCGCCTGGCCTGTGCATAACTGTCTGGCCAGCGCACAGCCGAAG
AGCTGCAAAAAGCGCCTACCCTTCGGTCGCTGCGCTCCCTACGCCCCGCCGCTTCGCGTCGGCCTATCGC
GGCCGCTGGCCGCTCAAAAATGGCTGGCCTACGGCCAGGCAATCTACCAGGGCGCGGACAAGCCGCGCCG
TCGCCACTCGACCGCCGGCGCCCACATCAAGGCACCCTGCCTCGCGCGTTTCGGTGATGACGGTGAAAAC
CTCTGACACATGCAGCTCCCGGTGACGGTCACAGCTTGTCTGTAAGCGGATGCCGGGAGCAGACAAGCCC
GTCAGGGCGCGTCAGCGGGTGTTGGCGGGTGTCGGGGCGCAGCCATGACCCAGTCACGTAGCGATAGCGG
AGTGTATACTGGCTTAACTATGCGGCATCAGAGCAGATTGTACTGAGAGTGCACCATATGCGGTGTGAAA
TACCGCACAGATGCGTAAGGAGAAAATACCGCATCAGGCGCTCTTCCGCTTCCTCGCTCACTGACTCGCT
GCGCTCGGTCGTTCGGCTGCGGCGAGCGGTATCAGCTCACTCAAAGGCGGTAATACGGTTATCCACAGAA
TCAGGGGATAACGCAGGAAAGAACATGTGAGCAAAAGGCCAGCAAAAGGCCAGGAACCGTAAAAAGGCCG
CGTTGCTGGCGTTTTTCCATAGGCTCCGCCCCCCTGACGAGCATCACAAAAATCGACGCTCAAGTCAGAG
GTGGCGAAACCCGACAGGACTATAAAGATACCAGGCGTTTCCCCCTGGAAGCTCCCTCGTGCGCTCTCCT
GTTCCGACCCTGCCGCTTACCGGATACCTGTCCGCCTTTCTCCCTTCGGGAAGCGTGGCGCTTTCTCATA
GCTCACGCTGTAGGTATCTCAGTTCGGTGTAGGTCGTTCGCTCCAAGCTGGGCTGTGTGCACGAACCCCC
CGTTCAGCCCGACCGCTGCGCCTTATCCGGTAACTATCGTCTTGAGTCCAACCCGGTAAGACACGACTTA
TCGCCACTGGCAGCAGCCACTGGTAACAGGATTAGCAGAGCGAGGTATGTAGGCGGTGCTACAGAGTTCT
TGAAGTGGTGGCCTAACTACGGCTACACTAGAAGGACAGTATTTGGTATCTGCGCTCTGCTGAAGCCAGT
TACCTTCGGAAAAAGAGTTGGTAGCTCTTGATCCGGCAAACAAACCACCGCTGGTAGCGGTGGTTTTTTT
GTTTGCAAGCAGCAGATTACGCGCAGAAAAAAAGGATCTCAAGAAGATCCTTTGATCTTTTCTACGGGGT
CTGACGCTCAGTGGAACGAAAACTCACGTTAAGGGATTTTGGTCATGCATTCTAGGTGATTAGAAAAACT
CATCGAGCATCAAATGAAACTGCAATTTATTCATATCAGGATTATCAATACCATATTTTTGAAAAAGCCG
TTTCTGTAATGAAGGAGAAAACTCACCGAGGCAGTTCCATAGGATGGCAAGATCCTGGTATCGGTCTGCG
ATTCCGACTCGTCCAACATCAATACAACCTATTAATTTCCCCTCGTCAAAAATAAGGTTATCAAGTGAGA
AATCACCATGAGTGACGACTGAATCCGGTGAGAATGGCAAAAGTTTATGCATTTCTTTCCAGACTTGTTC
AACAGGCCAGCCATTACGCTCGTCATCAAAATCACTCGCATCAACCAAACCGTTATTCATTCGTGATTGC
GCCTGAGCGAGTCGAAATACGCGATCGCTGTTAAAAGGACAATTACAAACAGGAATCGAATGCAACCGGC
GCAGGAACACTGCCAGCGCATCAACAATATTTTCACCTGAATCAGGATATTCTTCTAATACCTGGAATGC
TGTTTTCCCTGGGATCGCAGTGGTGAGTAACCATGCATCATCAGGAGTACGGATAAAATGCTTGATGGTC
GGAAGAGGCATAAATTCCGTCAGCCAGTTTAGTCTGACCATCTCATCTGTAACATCATTGGCAACGCTAC
CTTTGCCATGTTTCAGAAACAACTCTGGCGCATCGGGCTTCCCATACAATCGGTAGATTGTCGCACCTGA
TTGCCCGACATTATCGCGAGCCCATTTATACCCATATAAATCAGCATCCATGTTGGAATTTAATCGCGGC
CTTGAGCAAGACGTTTCCCGTTGAATATGGCTCATAACAGAACTTATTATTTCCTTCCTCTTTTCTACAG
TATTTAAAGATACCCCAAGAAGCTAATTATAACAAGACGAACTCCAATTCACTGTTCCTTGCATTCTAAA
ACCTTAAATACCAGAAAACAGCTTTTTCAAAGTTGTTTTCAAAGTTGGCGTATAACATAGTATCGACGGA
GCCGATTTTGAAACCGCGGTGATCACAGGCAGCAACGCTCTGTCATCGTTACAATCAACATGCTACCCTC
CGCGAGATCATCCGTGTTTCAAACCCGGCAGCTTAGTTGCCGTTCTTCCGAATAGCATCGGTAACATGAG
CAAAGTCTGCCGCCTTACAACGGCTCTCCCGCTGACGCCGTCCCGGACTGATGGGCTGCCTGTATCGAGT
GGTGATTTTGTGCCGAGCTGCCGGTCGGGGAGCTGTTGGCTGGCTGGTGGCAGGATATATTGTGGTGTAA
ACATAACGAATTCGTCTCA
